Addgene plasmid #184999: pSCL.178
Purpose: Express -Eco1 FANCF editing ncRNA and gRNA
Depositing lab: Seth Shipman. Depositing organization: J. David Gladstone Institutes. Publication: Precise genome editing across kingdoms of life using retron-derived DNA. Lopez SC, Crawford KD, Lear SK, Bhattarai-Kline S, Shipman SL. Nat Chem Biol. 2022 Feb;18(2):199-206. doi: 10.1038/s41589-021-00927-y. Epub 2021 Dec 23. PubMed 34949838.
Backbone
  Vector backbone: pFUGW-H1 (Addgene plasmid #25870)
  Vector type: Mammalian Expression
Growth in bacteria
  Bacterial resistance: Ampicillin, 100 μg/mL
  Growth temperature: 37°C
  Growth strain: DH5alpha
  Copy number: High Copy
Gene/Insert
  Gene/Insert name: Eco1: FANCF targeting and editing ncRNA-gRNA (a1/a2 length: 27 v1), expressed constitutively from a pol III (H1) promoter
  gRNA/shRNA sequence: ggaatcccttctgcagcacc
  Species: E. coli
  Mutation: FANCF donor, a1/a2 length extended for 27 bp
  Promoter: H1
  Tag / fusion protein: SV40NLS (N terminal on insert); SV40NLS (C terminal on insert)
  Cloning method: Gibson Cloning
Terms and licenses: Academic/Nonprofit Terms; Industry Terms: Not Available to Industry
How to cite: pSCL.178 was a gift from Seth Shipman (Addgene plasmid # 184999 ; http://n2t.net/addgene:184999 ; RRID:Addgene_184999)
