[The description below was written by a language model from this plasmid's Addgene catalogue record and pLannotate feature annotations shown in this document.]
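Description:
pSCL.178 is a mammalian expression plasmid built on the lentiviral transfer backbone pFUGW-H1, designed to supply the RNA components of a retron-based genome editor targeting the human FANCF locus. It is maintained in E. coli at high copy through a ColE1/pUC-type origin with ampicillin selection (AmpR), and it also carries an f1 origin. A bleomycin/Zeocin resistance gene driven by tandem SV40 and EM7 promoters, followed by an SV40 poly(A) signal, could serve as a marker in either mammalian or bacterial cells.

The payload is a single pol III transcript expressed constitutively from the human H1 promoter. It fuses a modified retron Eco1 non-coding RNA to a Streptococcus pyogenes Cas9 guide RNA. The ncRNA has been engineered to encode a FANCF repair donor, which the feature table detects as a short FANCF fragment. Its a1/a2 complementary regions have been extended to 27 bp. The downstream guide scaffold, annotated as a tracrRNA fragment, carries a FANCF-targeting spacer. In this kind of system a retron reverse transcriptase copies the ncRNA into single-stranded donor DNA inside the cell, while Cas9 cuts the target site as directed by the gRNA, so that a precise edit is templated. No reverse transcriptase or Cas9 coding sequence is annotated here, so these proteins are presumably provided from another construct. The catalogue entry lists SV40 NLS tags, but no corresponding feature appears in the table.

The cassette sits within HIV-1 lentiviral elements: a CMV enhancer/promoter-driven truncated 5' LTR, the Ψ packaging signal, RRE, cPPT/CTS, a 3' LTR region and a bGH poly(A) signal. These would in principle allow packaging into lentiviral particles, although the record describes only expression in mammalian cells.
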