Features (pLannotate 1.2.2; 30 found; start..end, strand, type, name):
     31..83      -  misc_feature   bom (fragment): basis of mobility region from pBR322
    238..617     +  enhancer       CMV enhancer: human cytomegalovirus immediate early enhancer
    618..817     +  promoter       CMV promoter: human cytomegalovirus (CMV) immediate early promoter
    835..1015    +  LTR            5' LTR (truncated): truncated 5' long terminal repeat (LTR) from HIV-1
   1062..1187    +  misc_feature   HIV-1 Ψ: packaging signal of human immunodeficiency virus type 1
   1171..1534    +  CDS            HIV-1 gag (fragment): gag protein from human immunodeficiency virus 1; gag
   1680..1913    +  misc_feature   RRE: The Rev response element (RRE) of HIV-1 allows for Rev-dependent mRNA export from the nucleus to the cytoplasm.
   2290..2390    +  CDS            Rev (fragment): human immunodeficiency virus 1 (HIV-1) Rev protein; rev; enhances nuclear export of unspliced and incompletely spliced viral mRNAs
   2440..2557    +  misc_feature   cPPT/CTS: central polypurine tract and central termination sequence of HIV-1
   2611..2825    +  promoter       H1 promoter: human H1 RNA promoter
   2985..3074    +  CDS            FANCF (fragment): FANCF_HUMAN - Experimental evidence at protein level: Swiss-Prot protein existence level 1. DNA repair protein that may operate in a postreplication repair or a cell cycle checkpoint function. May be implicated in interstrand DNA cross-link repair and in the maintenance of normal chromosome stability (By similarity). From Homo sapiens (Human).
   3162..3229    +  misc_RNA       tracrRNA (fragment): trans-activating CRISPR RNA for the Streptococcus pyogenes CRISPR/Cas9 system
   3235..3303    +  CDS            nef (fragment): NEF_HV1Z2 - Experimental evidence at protein level: Swiss-Prot protein existence level 1. Extracellular Nef protein targets CD4(+) T-lymphocytes for apoptosis by interacting with CXCR4 surface receptors. From Human immunodeficiency virus type 1 group M subtype D (isolate Z2/CDC-Z34) (HIV-1).
   3305..3617    +  LTR            5' LTR (fragment): 5' long terminal repeat (LTR) from HIV-1
   3625..3805    +  LTR            5' LTR (truncated): truncated 5' long terminal repeat (LTR) from HIV-1
   3837..4061    +  polyA_signal   bGH poly(A) signal: bovine growth hormone polyadenylation signal
   4065..4086    +  promoter       SV40 promoter (fragment): SV40 enhancer and early promoter
   4107..4535    +  rep_origin     f1 ori (sequence partly withheld): f1 bacteriophage origin of replication; arrow indicates direction of (+) strand synthesis
   4549..4878    +  promoter       SV40 promoter: SV40 enhancer and early promoter
   4926..4973    +  promoter       EM7 promoter: synthetic bacterial promoter&nbsp
   4992..5366    +  CDS            BleoR: antibiotic-binding protein; Sh ble from Streptoalloteichus hindustanus; confers resistance to bleomycin, phleomycin, and Zeocin™
   5376..5501    +  CDS            ble (fragment): BLE_KLEPN - Experimental evidence at protein level: Swiss-Prot protein existence level 1. Binding protein with a strong affinity to the bleomycin family of antibiotics. Binds to CL990; an antimitotic-antibiotic compound. From Klebsiella pneumoniae.
   5496..5617    +  polyA_signal   SV40 poly(A) signal: SV40 polyadenylation signal
   5690..5706    -  protein_bind   lac operator: The lac repressor binds to the lac operator to inhibit transcription in E. coli. This inhibition can be relieved by adding lactose or isopropyl-β-D-thiogalactopyranoside (IPTG). lac repressor encoded by lacI
   5714..5744    -  promoter       lac promoter: promoter for the E. coli lac operon
   5759..5780    -  protein_bind   CAP binding site: CAP binding activates transcription in the presence of cAMP. E. coli catabolite activator protein
   5793..5885    -  CDS            lacI (fragment): lac repressor; lacI; The lac repressor binds to the lac operator to inhibit transcription in E. coli. This inhibition can be relieved by adding lactose or isopropyl-β-D-thiogalactopyranoside (IPTG).
   6068..6656    -  rep_origin     ori: high-copy-number ColE1/pMB1/pBR322/pUC origin of replication
   6827..7687    -  CDS            AmpR: β-lactamase; bla; confers resistance to ampicillin, carbenicillin, and related antibiotics
   7688..7792    -  promoter       AmpR promoter: bla
>Addgene plasmid #184999 | pSCL.178 | addgene full sequence | sequence record 376704 | Addgene NGS Result
GTCGACGGATCGGGAGATCTCCCGATCCCCTATGGTGCACTCTCAGTACAATCTGCTCTGATGCCGCATA
GTTAAGCCAGTATCTGCTCCCTGCTTGTGTGTTGGAGGTCGCTGAGTAGTGCGCGAGCAAAATTTAAGCT
ACAACAAGGCAAGGCTTGACCGACAATTGCATGAAGAATCTGCTTAGGGTTAGGCGTTTTGCGCTGCTTC
GCGATGTACGGGCCAGATATACGCGTTGACATTGATTATTGACTAGTTATTAATAGTAATCAATTACGGG
GTCATTAGTTCATAGCCCATATATGGAGTTCCGCGTTACATAACTTACGGTAAATGGCCCGCCTGGCTGA
CCGCCCAACGACCCCCGCCCATTGACGTCAATAATGACGTATGTTCCCATAGTAACGCCAATAGGGACTT
TCCATTGACGTCAATGGGTGGAGTATTTACGGTAAACTGCCCACTTGGCAGTACATCAAGTGTATCATAT
GCCAAGTACGCCCCCTATTGACGTCAATGACGGTAAATGGCCCGCCTGGCATTATGCCCAGTACATGACC
TTATGGGACTTTCCTACTTGGCAGTACATCTACGTATTAGTCATCGCTATTACCATGGTGATGCGGTTTT
GGCAGTACATCAATGGGCGTGGATAGCGGTTTGACTCACGGGGATTTCCAAGTCTCCACCCCATTGACGT
CAATGGGAGTTTGTTTTGGCACCAAAATCAACGGGACTTTCCAAAATGTCGTAACAACTCCGCCCCATTG
ACGCAAATGGGCGGTAGGCGTGTACGGTGGGAGGTCTATATAAGCAGCGCGTTTTGCCTGTACTGGGTCT
CTCTGGTTAGACCAGATCTGAGCCTGGGAGCTCTCTGGCTAACTAGGGAACCCACTGCTTAAGCCTCAAT
AAAGCTTGCCTTGAGTGCTTCAAGTAGTGTGTGCCCGTCTGTTGTGTGACTCTGGTAACTAGAGATCCCT
CAGACCCTTTTAGTCAGTGTGGAAAATCTCTAGCAGTGGCGCCCGAACAGGGACTTGAAAGCGAAAGGGA
AACCAGAGGAGCTCTCTCGACGCAGGACTCGGCTTGCTGAAGCGCGCACGGCAAGAGGCGAGGGGCGGCG
ACTGGTGAGTACGCCAAAAATTTTGACTAGCGGAGGCTAGAAGGAGAGAGATGGGTGCGAGAGCGTCAGT
ATTAAGCGGGGGAGAATTAGATCGCGATGGGAAAAAATTCGGTTAAGGCCAGGGGGAAAGAAAAAATATA
AATTAAAACATATAGTATGGGCAAGCAGGGAGCTAGAACGATTCGCAGTTAATCCTGGCCTGTTAGAAAC
ATCAGAAGGCTGTAGACAAATACTGGGACAGCTACAACCATCCCTTCAGACAGGATCAGAAGAACTTAGA
TCATTATATAATACAGTAGCAACCCTCTATTGTGTGCATCAAAGGATAGAGATAAAAGACACCAAGGAAG
CTTTAGACAAGATAGAGGAAGAGCAAAACAAAAGTAAGACCACCGCACAGCAAGCGGCCGCTGATCTTCA
GACCTGGAGGAGGAGATATGAGGGACAATTGGAGAAGTGAATTATATAAATATAAAGTAGTAAAAATTGA
ACCATTAGGAGTAGCACCCACCAAGGCAAAGAGAAGAGTGGTGCAGAGAGAAAAAAGAGCAGTGGGAATA
GGAGCTTTGTTCCTTGGGTTCTTGGGAGCAGCAGGAAGCACTATGGGCGCAGCGTCAATGACGCTGACGG
TACAGGCCAGACAATTATTGTCTGGTATAGTGCAGCAGCAGAACAATTTGCTGAGGGCTATTGAGGCGCA
ACAGCATCTGTTGCAACTCACAGTCTGGGGCATCAAGCAGCTCCAGGCAAGAATCCTGGCTGTGGAAAGA
TACCTAAAGGATCAACAGCTCCTGGGGATTTGGGGTTGCTCTGGAAAACTCATTTGCACCACTGCTGTGC
CTTGGAATGCTAGTTGGAGTAATAAATCTCTGGAACAGATTTGGAATCACACGACCTGGATGGAGTGGGA
CAGAGAAATTAACAATTACACAAGCTTAATACACTCCTTAATTGAAGAATCGCAAAACCAGCAAGAAAAG
AATGAACAAGAATTATTGGAATTAGATAAATGGGCAAGTTTGTGGAATTGGTTTAACATAACAAATTGGC
TGTGGTATATAAAATTATTCATAATGATAGTAGGAGGCTTGGTAGGTTTAAGAATAGTTTTTGCTGTACT
TTCTATAGTGAATAGAGTTAGGCAGGGATATTCACCATTATCGTTTCAGACCCACCTCCCAACCCCGAGG
GGACCCGACAGGCCCGAAGGAATAGAAGAAGAAGGTGGAGAGAGAGACAGAGACAGATCCATTCGATTAG
TGAACGGATCGGCACTGCGTGCGCCAATTCTGCAGACAAATGGCAGTATTCATCCACAATTTTAAAAGAA
AAGGGGGGATTGGGGGGTACAGTGCAGGGGAAAGAATAGTAGACATAATAGCAACAGACATACAAACTAA
AGAATTACAAAAACAAATTACAAAAATTCAAAATTTTCGGGTTTATTACAGGGACAGCAGAGATCCAGTT
TGGTTAATCGTACGAATTCGGAACGCTGACGTCATCAACCCGCTCCAAGGAATCGCGGGCCCAGTGTCAC
TAGGCGGGAACACCCAGCGCGCGTGCGCCCTGGCAGGAAGATGGCTGTGAGGGACAGGGGAGTGGCGCCC
TGCAATATTTGCATGTCGCTATGTGTTCTGGGAAATCACCATAAACGTGAAATGTCTTTGGATTTGGGAA
TCTTATAAGTTCTGTATGAGACCACCCGAAACGAGCTAGCTCGTCATGATAAGATTCCGTATGCGCACCC
TTAGCGAGAGGTTTATCATTAAGGTCAACCTCTGGATGTTGTTTCGGCATCCTGCATTGAATCTGAGTTA
CTGTCTGTTTTCCTGAAAGCGGAAGTAGGGCCTTCGCGCACCTCATGGAATCCCTTCTGCAGCATCTAGA
TCGCTTTTCCGAGCTTCTGGCGGTCTCAAGCACTACCTACGTCAGCACCTGGGACCCCGCCACCAGGAAA
CCCGTTTCTTCTGACGTAAGGGTGCGCATACGGAATCTTATCAGGAATCCCTTCTGCAGCACCGTTTCAG
AGCTATGCTGGAAACAGCATAGCAAGTTGAAATAAGGCTAGTCCGTTATCAACTTGAAAAAGTGGCACCG
AGTCGGTGCTTTTTGTACCTTTAAGACCAATGACTTACAAGGCAGCTGTAGATCTTAGCCACTTTTTAAA
AGAAAAGGGGGGACTGGAAGGGCTAATTCACTCCCAACGAAGACAAGATATCCTTGATCTGTGGATCTAC
CACACACAAGGCTACTTCCCTGATTGGCAGAACTACACACCAGGGCCAGGGATCAGATATCCACTGACCT
TTGGATGGTGCTACAAGCTAGTACCAGTTGAGCAAGAGAAGGTAGAAGAAGCCAATGAAGGAGAGAACAC
CCGCTTGTTACACCCTGTGAGCCTGCATGGGATGGATGACCCGGAGAGAGAAGTATTAGAGTGGAGGTTT
GACAGCCGCCTAGCATTTCATCACATGGCCCGAGAGCTGCATCCGGACTGTACTGGGTCTCTCTGGTTAG
ACCAGATCTGAGCCTGGGAGCTCTCTGGCTAACTAGGGAACCCACTGCTTAAGCCTCAATAAAGCTTGCC
TTGAGTGCTTCAAGTAGTGTGTGCCCGTCTGTTGTGTGACTCTGGTAACTAGAGATCCCTCAGACCCTTT
TAGTCAGTGTGGAAAATCTCTAGCAGGGCCCGTTTAAACCCGCTGATCAGCCTCGACTGTGCCTTCTAGT
TGCCAGCCATCTGTTGTTTGCCCCTCCCCCGTGCCTTCCTTGACCCTGGAAGGTGCCACTCCCACTGTCC
TTTCCTAATAAAATGAGGAAATTGCATCGCATTGTCTGAGTAGGTGTCATTCTATTCTGGGGGGTGGGGT
GGGGCAGGACAGCAAGGGGGAGGATTGGGAAGACAATAGCAGGCATGCTGGGGATGCGGTGGGCTCTATG
GCTTCTGAGGCGGAAAGAACCAGCTGGGGCTCTAGGGGGTATCCCC
[124 nt withheld, positions 4107-4230]
C
[91 nt withheld, positions 4232-4322]
A
[49 nt withheld, positions 4324-4372]
CCTTTGACGTTGGAGTCCACGTTCTTT
[37 nt withheld, positions 4400-4436]
ACCCTATCTCGGTCTATTCTTTTGATTTATAAGGGATTTTGCCGATTTCGGCCTATTGGTTAAAAAATGA
GCTGATTTAACAAAAATTTAACGCGAATTAATTCTGTGGAATGTGTGTCAGTTAGGGTGTGGAAAGTCCC
CAGGCTCCCCAGCAGGCAGAAGTATGCAAAGCATGCATCTCAATTAGTCAGCAACCAGGTGTGGAAAGTC
CCCAGGCTCCCCAGCAGGCAGAAGTATGCAAAGCATGCATCTCAATTAGTCAGCAACCATAGTCCCGCCC
CTAACTCCGCCCATCCCGCCCCTAACTCCGCCCAGTTCCGCCCATTCTCCGCCCCATGGCTGACTAATTT
TTTTTATTTATGCAGAGGCCGAGGCCGCCTCTGCCTCTGAGCTATTCCAGAAGTAGTGAGGAGGCTTTTT
TGGAGGCCTAGGCTTTTGCAAAAAGCTCCCGGGAGCTTGTATATCCATTTTCGGATCTGATCAGCACGTG
TTGACAATTAATCATCGGCATAGTATATCGGCATAGTATAATACGACAAGGTGAGGAACTAAACCATGGC
CAAGTTGACCAGTGCCGTTCCGGTGCTCACCGCGCGCGACGTCGCCGGAGCGGTCGAGTTCTGGACCGAC
CGGCTCGGGTTCTCCCGGGACTTCGTGGAGGACGACTTCGCCGGTGTGGTCCGGGACGACGTGACCCTGT
TCATCAGCGCGGTCCAGGACCAGGTGGTGCCGGACAACACCCTGGCCTGGGTGTGGGTGCGCGGCCTGGA
CGAGCTGTACGCCGAGTGGTCGGAGGTCGTGTCCACGAACTTCCGGGACGCCTCCGGGCCGGCCATGACC
GAGATCGGCGAGCAGCCGTGGGGGCGGGAGTTCGCCCTGCGCGACCCGGCCGGCAACTGCGTGCACTTCG
TGGCCGAGGAGCAGGACTGACACGTGCTACGAGATTTCGATTCCACCGCCGCCTTCTATGAAAGGTTGGG
CTTCGGAATCGTTTTCCGGGACGCCGGCTGGATGATCCTCCAGCGCGGGGATCTCATGCTGGAGTTCTTC
GCCCACCCCAACTTGTTTATTGCAGCTTATAATGGTTACAAATAAAGCAATAGCATCACAAATTTCACAA
ATAAAGCATTTTTTTCACTGCATTCTAGTTGTGGTTTGTCCAAACTCATCAATGTATCTTATCATGTCTG
TATACCGTCGACCTCTAGCTAGAGCTTGGCGTAATCATGGTCATAGCTGTTTCCTGTGTGAAATTGTTAT
CCGCTCACAATTCCACACAACATACGAGCCGGAAGCATAAAGTGTAAAGCCTGGGGTGCCTAATGAGTGA
GCTAACTCACATTAATTGCGTTGCGCTCACTGCCCGCTTTCCAGTCGGGAAACCTGTCGTGCCAGCTGCA
TTAATGAATCGGCCAACGCGCGGGGAGAGGCGGTTTGCGTATTGGGCGCTCTTCCGCTTCCTCGCTCACT
GACTCGCTGCGCTCGGTCGTTCGGCTGCGGCGAGCGGTATCAGCTCACTCAAAGGCGGTAATACGGTTAT
CCACAGAATCAGGGGATAACGCAGGAAAGAACATGTGAGCAAAAGGCCAGCAAAAGGCCAGGAACCGTAA
AAAGGCCGCGTTGCTGGCGTTTTTCCATAGGCTCCGCCCCCCTGACGAGCATCACAAAAATCGACGCTCA
AGTCAGAGGTGGCGAAACCCGACAGGACTATAAAGATACCAGGCGTTTCCCCCTGGAAGCTCCCTCGTGC
GCTCTCCTGTTCCGACCCTGCCGCTTACCGGATACCTGTCCGCCTTTCTCCCTTCGGGAAGCGTGGCGCT
TTCTCATAGCTCACGCTGTAGGTATCTCAGTTCGGTGTAGGTCGTTCGCTCCAAGCTGGGCTGTGTGCAC
GAACCCCCCGTTCAGCCCGACCGCTGCGCCTTATCCGGTAACTATCGTCTTGAGTCCAACCCGGTAAGAC
ACGACTTATCGCCACTGGCAGCAGCCACTGGTAACAGGATTAGCAGAGCGAGGTATGTAGGCGGTGCTAC
AGAGTTCTTGAAGTGGTGGCCTAACTACGGCTACACTAGAAGAACAGTATTTGGTATCTGCGCTCTGCTG
AAGCCAGTTACCTTCGGAAAAAGAGTTGGTAGCTCTTGATCCGGCAAACAAACCACCGCTGGTAGCGGTG
GTTTTTTTGTTTGCAAGCAGCAGATTACGCGCAGAAAAAAAGGATCTCAAGAAGATCCTTTGATCTTTTC
TACGGGGTCTGACGCTCAGTGGAACGAAAACTCACGTTAAGGGATTTTGGTCATGAGATTATCAAAAAGG
ATCTTCACCTAGATCCTTTTAAATTAAAAATGAAGTTTTAAATCAATCTAAAGTATATATGAGTAAACTT
GGTCTGACAGTTACCAATGCTTAATCAGTGAGGCACCTATCTCAGCGATCTGTCTATTTCGTTCATCCAT
AGTTGCCTGACTCCCCGTCGTGTAGATAACTACGATACGGGAGGGCTTACCATCTGGCCCCAGTGCTGCA
ATGATACCGCGAGACCCACGCTCACCGGCTCCAGATTTATCAGCAATAAACCAGCCAGCCGGAAGGGCCG
AGCGCAGAAGTGGTCCTGCAACTTTATCCGCCTCCATCCAGTCTATTAATTGTTGCCGGGAAGCTAGAGT
AAGTAGTTCGCCAGTTAATAGTTTGCGCAACGTTGTTGCCATTGCTACAGGCATCGTGGTGTCACGCTCG
TCGTTTGGTATGGCTTCATTCAGCTCCGGTTCCCAACGATCAAGGCGAGTTACATGATCCCCCATGTTGT
GCAAAAAAGCGGTTAGCTCCTTCGGTCCTCCGATCGTTGTCAGAAGTAAGTTGGCCGCAGTGTTATCACT
CATGGTTATGGCAGCACTGCATAATTCTCTTACTGTCATGCCATCCGTAAGATGCTTTTCTGTGACTGGT
GAGTACTCAACCAAGTCATTCTGAGAATAGTGTATGCGGCGACCGAGTTGCTCTTGCCCGGCGTCAATAC
GGGATAATACCGCGCCACATAGCAGAACTTTAAAAGTGCTCATCATTGGAAAACGTTCTTCGGGGCGAAA
ACTCTCAAGGATCTTACCGCTGTTGAGATCCAGTTCGATGTAACCCACTCGTGCACCCAACTGATCTTCA
GCATCTTTTACTTTCACCAGCGTTTCTGGGTGAGCAAAAACAGGAAGGCAAAATGCCGCAAAAAAGGGAA
TAAGGGCGACACGGAAATGTTGAATACTCATACTCTTCCTTTTTCAATATTATTGAAGCATTTATCAGGG
TTATTGTCTCATGAGCGGATACATATTTGAATGTATTTAGAAAAATAAACAAATAGGGGTTCCGCGCACA
TTTCCCCGAAAAGTGCCACCTGAC
